>Addgene plasmid #76971 | PANK4 gRNA (BRDN0001149501) | addgene full sequence | sequence record 186864 | Addgene Assembled Sequence
CCCGGGTGCAAAGATGGATAAAGTTTTAAACAGAGAGGAATCTTTGCAGCTAATGGACCTTCTAGGTCTT
GAAAGGAGTGGGAATTGGCTCCGGTGCCCGTCAGTGGGCAGAGCGCACATCGCCCACAGTCCCCGAGAAG
TTGGGGGGAGGGGTCGGCAATTGATCCGGTGCCTAGAGAAGGTGGCGCGGGGTAAACTGGGAAAGTGATG
TCGTGTACTGGCTCCGCCTTTTTCCCGAGGGTGGGGGAGAACCGTATATAAGTGCAGTAGTCGCCGTGAA
CGTTCTTTTTCGCAACGGGTTTGCCGCCAGAACACAGGTAAGTGCCGTGTGTGGTTCCCGCGGGCCTGGC
CTCTTTACGGGTTATGGCCCTTGCGTGCCTTGAATTACTTCCACCTGGCTGCAGTACGTGATTCTTGATC
CCGAGCTTCGGGTTGGAAGTGGGTGGGAGAGTTCGAGGCCTTGCGCTTAAGGAGCCCCTTCGCCTCGTGC
TTGAGTTGAGGCCTGGCCTGGGCGCTGGGGCCGCCGCGTGCGAATCTGGTGGCACCTTCGCGCCTGTCTC
GCTGCTTTCGATAAGTCTCTAGCCATTTAAAATTTTTGATGACCTGCTGCGACGCTTTTTTTCTGGCAAG
ATAGTCTTGTAAATGCGGGCCAAGATCTGCACACTGGTATTTCGGTTTTTGGGGCCGCGGGCGGCGACGG
GGCCCGTGCGTCCCAGCGCACATGTTCGGCGAGGCGGGGCCTGCGAGCGCGGCCACCGAGAATCGGACGG
GGGTAGTCTCAAGCTGGCCGGCCTGCTCTGGTGCCTGGCCTCGCGCCGCCGTGTATCGCCCCGCCCTGGG
CGGCAAGGCTGGCCCGGTCGGCACCAGTTGCGTGAGCGGAAAGATGGCCGCTTCCCGGCCCTGCTGCAGG
GAGCTCAAAATGGAGGACGCGGCGCTCGGGAGAGCGGGCGGGTGAGTCACCCACACAAAGGAAAAGGGCC
TTTCCGTCCTCAGCCGTCGCTTCATGTGACTCCACGGAGTACCGGGCGCCGTCCAGGCACCTCGATTAGT
TCTCGAGCTTTTGGAGTACGTCGTCTTTAGGTTGGGGGGAGGGGTTTTATGCGATGGAGTTTCCCCACAC
TGAGTGGGTGGAGACTGAAGTTAGGCCAGCTTGGCACTTGATGTAATTCTCCTTGGAATTTGCCCTTTTT
GAGTTTGGATCTTGGTTCATTCTCAAGCCTCAGACAGTGGTTCAAAGTTTTTTTCTTCCATTTCAGGTGT
CGTGACGTACGGCCACCATGACCGAGTACAAGCCCACGGTGCGCCTCGCCACCCGCGACGACGTCCCCAG
GGCCGTACGCACCCTCGCCGCCGCGTTCGCCGACTACCCCGCCACGCGCCACACCGTCGATCCGGACCGC
CACATCGAGCGGGTCACCGAGCTGCAAGAACTCTTCCTCACGCGCGTCGGGCTCGACATCGGCAAGGTGT
GGGTCGCGGACGACGGCGCCGCCGTGGCGGTCTGGACCACGCCGGAGAGCGTCGAAGCGGGGGCGGTGTT
CGCCGAGATCGGCCCGCGCATGGCCGAGTTGAGCGGTTCCCGGCTGGCCGCGCAGCAACAGATGGAAGGC
CTCCTGGCGCCGCACCGGCCCAAGGAGCCCGCGTGGTTCCTGGCCACCGTCGGAGTCTCGCCCGACCACC
AGGGCAAGGGTCTGGGCAGCGCCGTCGTGCTCCCCGGAGTGGAGGCGGCCGAGCGCGCCGGGGTGCCCGC
CTTCCTGGAGACCTCCGCGCCCCGCAACCTCCCCTTCTACGAGCGGCTCGGCTTCACCGTCACCGCCGAC
GTCGAGGTGCCCGAAGGACCGCGCACCTGGTGCATGACCCGCAAGCCCGGTGCCTGAACGCGTTAAGTCG
ACAATCAACCTCTGGATTACAAAATTTGTGAAAGATTGACTGGTATTCTTAACTATGTTGCTCCTTTTAC
GCTATGTGGATACGCTGCTTTAATGCCTTTGTATCATGCTATTGCTTCCCGTATGGCTTTCATTTTCTCC
TCCTTGTATAAATCCTGGTTGCTGTCTCTTTATGAGGAGTTGTGGCCCGTTGTCAGGCAACGTGGCGTGG
TGTGCACTGTGTTTGCTGACGCAACCCCCACTGGTTGGGGCATTGCCACCACCTGTCAGCTCCTTTCCGG
GACTTTCGCTTTCCCCCTCCCTATTGCCACGGCGGAACTCATCGCCGCCTGCCTTGCCCGCTGCTGGACA
GGGGCTCGGCTGTTGGGCACTGACAATTCCGTGGTGTTGTCGGGGAAATCATCGTCCTTTCCTTGGCTGC
TCGCCTGTGTTGCCACCTGGATTCTGCGCGGGACGTCCTTCTGCTACGTCCCTTCGGCCCTCAATCCAGC
GGACCTTCCTTCCCGCGGCCTGCTGCCGGCTCTGCGGCCTCTTCCGCGTCTTCGCCTTCGCCCTCAGACG
AGTCGGATCTCCCTTTGGGCCGCCTCCCCGCGTCGACTTTAAGACCAATGACTTACAAGGCAGCTGTAGA
TCTTAGCCACTTTTTAAAAGAAAAGGGGGGACTGGAAGGGCTAATTCACTCCCAACGAAGACAAGATCTG
CTTTTTGCTTGTACTGGGTCTCTCTGGTTAGACCAGATCTGAGCCTGGGAGCTCTCTGGCTAACTAGGGA
ACCCACTGCTTAAGCCTCAATAAAGCTTGCCTTGAGTGCTTCAAGTAGTGTGTGCCCGTCTGTTGTGTGA
CTCTGGTAACTAGAGATCCCTCAGACCCTTTTAGTCAGTGTGGAAAATCTCTAGCAGTACGTATAGTAGT
TCATGTCATCTTATTATTCAGTATTTATAACTTGCAAAGAAATGAATATCAGAGAGTGAGAGGAACTTGT
TTATTGCAGCTTATAATGGTTACAAATAAAGCAATAGCATCACAAATTTCACAAATAAAGCATTTTTTTC
ACTGCATTCTAGTTGTGGTTTGTCCAAACTCATCAATGTATCTTATCATGTCTGGCTCTAGCTATCCCGC
CCCTAACTCCGCCCATCCCGCCCCTAACTCCGCCCAGTTCCGCCCATTCTCCGCCCCATGGCTGACTAAT
TTTTTTTATTTATGCAGAGGCCGAGGCCGCCTCGGCCTCTGAGCTATTCCAGAAGTAGTGAGGAGGCTTT
TTTGGAGGCCTAGGGACGTACCCAATTCGCCCTATAGTGAGTCGTATTACGCGCGCTCACTGGCCGTCGT
TTTACAACGTCGTGACTGGGAAAACCCTGGCGTTACCCAACTTAATCGCCTTGCAGCACATCCCCCTTTC
GCCAGCTGGCGTAATAGCGAAGAGGCCCGCACCGATCGCCCTTCCCAACAGTTGCGCAGCCTGAATGGCG
AATGGG
[124 nt withheld, positions 3367-3490]
C
[91 nt withheld, positions 3492-3582]
A
[49 nt withheld, positions 3584-3632]
CCTTTGACGTTGGAGTCCACGTTCTTT
[37 nt withheld, positions 3660-3696]
ACCCTATCTCGGTCTATTCTTTTGATTTATAAGGGATTTTGCCGATTTCGGCCTATTGGTTAAAAAATGA
GCTGATTTAACAAAAATTTAACGCGAATTTTAACAAAATATTAACGCTTACAATTTAGGTGGCACTTTTC
GGGGAAATGTGCGCGGAACCCCTATTTGTTTATTTTTCTAAATACATTCAAATATGTATCCGCTCATGAG
ACAATAACCCTGATAAATGCTTCAATAATATTGAAAAAGGAAGAGTATGAGTATTCAACATTTCCGTGTC
GCCCTTATTCCCTTTTTTGCGGCATTTTGCCTTCCTGTTTTTGCTCACCCAGAAACGCTGGTGAAAGTAA
AAGATGCTGAAGATCAGTTGGGTGCACGAGTGGGTTACATCGAACTGGATCTCAACAGCGGTAAGATCCT
TGAGAGTTTTCGCCCCGAAGAACGTTTTCCAATGATGAGCACTTTTAAAGTTCTGCTATGTGGCGCGGTA
TTATCCCGTATTGACGCCGGGCAAGAGCAACTCGGTCGCCGCATACACTATTCTCAGAATGACTTGGTTG
AGTACTCACCAGTCACAGAAAAGCATCTTACGGATGGCATGACAGTAAGAGAATTATGCAGTGCTGCCAT
AACCATGAGTGATAACACTGCGGCCAACTTACTTCTGACAACGATCGGAGGACCGAAGGAGCTAACCGCT
TTTTTGCACAACATGGGGGATCATGTAACTCGCCTTGATCGTTGGGAACCGGAGCTGAATGAAGCCATAC
CAAACGACGAGCGTGACACCACGATGCCTGTAGCAATGGCAACAACGTTGCGCAAACTATTAACTGGCGA
ACTACTTACTCTAGCTTCCCGGCAACAATTAATAGACTGGATGGAGGCGGATAAAGTTGCAGGACCACTT
CTGCGCTCGGCCCTTCCGGCTGGCTGGTTTATTGCTGATAAATCTGGAGCCGGTGAGCGTGGGTCTCGCG
GTATCATTGCAGCACTGGGGCCAGATGGTAAGCCCTCCCGTATCGTAGTTATCTACACGACGGGGAGTCA
GGCAACTATGGATGAACGAAATAGACAGATCGCTGAGATAGGTGCCTCACTGATTAAGCATTGGTAACTG
TCAGACCAAGTTTACTCATATATACTTTAGATTGATTTAAAACTTCATTTTTAATTTAAAAGGATCTAGG
TGAAGATCCTTTTTGATAATCTCATGACCAAAATCCCTTAACGTGAGTTTTCGTTCCACTGAGCGTCAGA
CCCCGTAGAAAAGATCAAAGGATCTTCTTGAGATCCTTTTTTTCTGCGCGTAATCTGCTGCTTGCAAACA
AAAAAACCACCGCTACCAGCGGTGGTTTGTTTGCCGGATCAAGAGCTACCAACTCTTTTTCCGAAGGTAA
CTGGCTTCAGCAGAGCGCAGATACCAAATACTGTTCTTCTAGTGTAGCCGTAGTTAGGCCACCACTTCAA
GAACTCTGTAGCACCGCCTACATACCTCGCTCTGCTAATCCTGTTACCAGTGGCTGCTGCCAGTGGCGAT
AAGTCGTGTCTTACCGGGTTGGACTCAAGACGATAGTTACCGGATAAGGCGCAGCGGTCGGGCTGAACGG
GGGGTTCGTGCACACAGCCCAGCTTGGAGCGAACGACCTACACCGAACTGAGATACCTACAGCGTGAGCT
ATGAGAAAGCGCCACGCTTCCCGAAGGGAGAAAGGCGGACAGGTATCCGGTAAGCGGCAGGGTCGGAACA
GGAGAGCGCACGAGGGAGCTTCCAGGGGGAAACGCCTGGTATCTTTATAGTCCTGTCGGGTTTCGCCACC
TCTGACTTGAGCGTCGATTTTTGTGATGCTCGTCAGGGGGGCGGAGCCTATGGAAAAACGCCAGCAACGC
GGCCTTTTTACGGTTCCTGGCCTTTTGCTGGCCTTTTGCTCACATGTTCTTTCCTGCGTTATCCCCTGAT
TCTGTGGATAACCGTATTACCGCCTTTGAGTGAGCTGATACCGCTCGCCGCAGCCGAACGACCGAGCGCA
GCGAGTCAGTGAGCGAGGAAGCGGAAGAGCGCCCAATACGCAAACCGCCTCTCCCCGCGCGTTGGCCGAT
TCATTAATGCAGCTGGCACGACAGGTTTCCCGACTGGAAAGCGGGCAGTGAGCGCAACGCAATTAATGTG
AGTTAGCTCACTCATTAGGCACCCCAGGCTTTACACTTTATGCTTCCGGCTCGTATGTTGTGTGGAATTG
TGAGCGGATAACAATTTCACACAGGAAACAGCTATGACCATGATTACGCCAAGCGCGCAATTAACCCTCA
CTAAAGGGAACAAAAGCTGGAGCTGCAAGCTTAATGTAGTCTTATGCAATACTCTTGTAGTCTTGCAACA
TGGTAACGATGAGTTAGCAACATGCCTTACAAGGAGAGAAAAAGCACCGTGCATGCCGATTGGTGGAAGT
AAGGTGGTACGATCGTGCCTTATTAGGAAGGCAACAGACGGGTCTGACATGGATTGGACGAACCACTGAA
TTGCCGCATTGCAGAGATATTGTATTTAAGTGCCTAGCTCGATACATAAACGGGTCTCTCTGGTTAGACC
AGATCTGAGCCTGGGAGCTCTCTGGCTAACTAGGGAACCCACTGCTTAAGCCTCAATAAAGCTTGCCTTG
AGTGCTTCAAGTAGTGTGTGCCCGTCTGTTGTGTGACTCTGGTAACTAGAGATCCCTCAGACCCTTTTAG
TCAGTGTGGAAAATCTCTAGCAGTGGCGCCCGAACAGGGACTTGAAAGCGAAAGGGAAACCAGAGGAGCT
CTCTCGACGCAGGACTCGGCTTGCTGAAGCGCGCACGGCAAGAGGCGAGGGGCGGCGACTGGTGAGTACG
CCAAAAATTTTGACTAGCGGAGGCTAGAAGGAGAGAGATGGGTGCGAGAGCGTCAGTATTAAGCGGGGGA
GAATTAGATCGCGATGGGAAAAAATTCGGTTAAGGCCAGGGGGAAAGAAAAAATATAAATTAAAACATAT
AGTATGGGCAAGCAGGGAGCTAGAACGATTCGCAGTTAATCCTGGCCTGTTAGAAACATCAGAAGGCTGT
AGACAAATACTGGGACAGCTACAACCATCCCTTCAGACAGGATCAGAAGAACTTAGATCATTATATAATA
CAGTAGCAACCCTCTATTGTGTGCATCAAAGGATAGAGATAAAAGACACCAAGGAAGCTTTAGACAAGAT
AGAGGAAGAGCAAAACAAAAGTAAGACCACCGCACAGCAAGCGGCCGCTGATCTTCAGACCTGGAGGAGG
AGATATGAGGGACAATTGGAGAAGTGAATTATATAAATATAAAGTAGTAAAAATTGAACCATTAGGAGTA
GCACCCACCAAGGCAAAGAGAAGAGTGGTGCAGAGAGAAAAAAGAGCAGTGGGAATAGGAGCTTTGTTCC
TTGGGTTCTTGGGAGCAGCAGGAAGCACTATGGGCGCAGCGTCAATGACGCTGACGGTACAGGCCAGACA
ATTATTGTCTGGTATAGTGCAGCAGCAGAACAATTTGCTGAGGGCTATTGAGGCGCAACAGCATCTGTTG
CAACTCACAGTCTGGGGCATCAAGCAGCTCCAGGCAAGAATCCTGGCTGTGGAAAGATACCTAAAGGATC
AACAGCTCCTGGGGATTTGGGGTTGCTCTGGAAAACTCATTTGCACCACTGCTGTGCCTTGGAATGCTAG
TTGGAGTAATAAATCTCTGGAACAGATTTGGAATCACACGACCTGGATGGAGTGGGACAGAGAAATTAAC
AATTACACAAGCTTAATACACTCCTTAATTGAAGAATCGCAAAACCAGCAAGAAAAGAATGAACAAGAAT
TATTGGAATTAGATAAATGGGCAAGTTTGTGGAATTGGTTTAACATAACAAATTGGCTGTGGTATATAAA
ATTATTCATAATGATAGTAGGAGGCTTGGTAGGTTTAAGAATAGTTTTTGCTGTACTTTCTATAGTGAAT
AGAGTTAGGCAGGGATATTCACCATTATCGTTTCAGACCCACCTCCCAACCCCGAGGGGACCCAGAGAGG
GCCTATTTCCCATGATTCCTTCATATTTGCATATACGATACAAGGCTGTTAGAGAGATAATTAGAATTAA
TTTGACTGTAAACACAAAGATATTAGTACAAAATACGTGACGTAGAAAGTAATAATTTCTTGGGTAGTTT
GCAGTTTTAAAATTATGTTTTAAAATGGACTATCATATGCTTACCGTAACTTGAAAGTATTTCGATTTCT
TGGCTTTATATATCTTGTGGAAAGGACGAAACACCGGTCCACCGTGTCGGGCACGTGTTTTAGAGCTAGA
AATAGCAAGTTAAAATAAGGCTAGTCCGTTATCAACTTGAAAAAGTGGCACCGAGTCGGTGCTTTTTTAA
GCTTGGCGTAACTAGATCTTGAGACAAATGGCAGTATTCATCCACAATTTTAAAAGAAAAGGGGGGATTG
GGGGGTACAGTGCAGGGGAAAGAATAGTAGACATAATAGCAACAGACATACAAACTAAAGAATTACAAAA
ACAAATTACAAAAATTCAAAATTTTCGGGTTTATTACAGGGACAGCAGAGATCCACTTTGGCGCCGGCTC
GAGGGGG
Features (pLannotate 1.2.2; 29 found; start..end, strand, type, name):
     14..80      +  CDS            small t antigen (fragment): SV40 (simian virus 40) small t antigen
    106..317     +  promoter       EF-1α core promoter: core promoter for human elongation factor EF-1α
    318..1256    +  intron         EF-1α intron A: intron upstream of the start codon of human EF-1α
   1278..1877    +  CDS            PuroR (fragment): puromycin N-acetyltransferase; pac from Streptomyces; confers resistance to puromycin
   1893..2481    +  misc_feature   WPRE: woodchuck hepatitis virus posttranscriptional regulatory element
   2532..2551    +  misc_feature   cPPT/CTS (fragment): central polypurine tract and central termination sequence of HIV-1
   2553..2786    +  LTR            3' LTR (ΔU3): self-inactivating 3' long terminal repeat (LTR) from HIV-1
   2864..2985    +  polyA_signal   SV40 poly(A) signal: SV40 polyadenylation signal
   3025..3160    +  rep_origin     SV40 ori: SV40 origin of replication
   3181..3199    -  promoter       T7 promoter: promoter for bacteriophage T7 RNA polymerase
   3207..3362    +  CDS            lacZα (fragment): LacZα fragment of β-galactosidase; lacZ fragment
   3367..3795    +  rep_origin     f1 ori (sequence partly withheld): f1 bacteriophage origin of replication; arrow indicates direction of (+) strand synthesis
   3848..3952    +  promoter       AmpR promoter: bla
   3953..4813    +  CDS            AmpR: β-lactamase; bla; confers resistance to ampicillin, carbenicillin, and related antibiotics
   4984..5572    +  rep_origin     ori: high-copy-number ColE1/pMB1/pBR322/pUC origin of replication
   5755..5847    +  CDS            lacI (fragment): lac repressor; lacI; The lac repressor binds to the lac operator to inhibit transcription in E. coli. This inhibition can be relieved by adding lactose or isopropyl-β-D-thiogalactopyranoside (IPTG).
   5860..5881    +  protein_bind   CAP binding site: CAP binding activates transcription in the presence of cAMP. E. coli catabolite activator protein
   5896..5926    +  promoter       lac promoter: promoter for the E. coli lac operon
   5934..5950    +  protein_bind   lac operator: The lac repressor binds to the lac operator to inhibit transcription in E. coli. This inhibition can be relieved by adding lactose or isopropyl-β-D-thiogalactopyranoside (IPTG). lac repressor encoded by lacI
   5995..6013    +  promoter       T3 promoter: promoter for bacteriophage T3 RNA polymerase
   6041..6267    +  promoter       RSV promoter: Rous sarcoma virus enhancer/promoter
   6268..6448    +  LTR            5' LTR (truncated): truncated 5' long terminal repeat (LTR) from HIV-1
   6495..6620    +  misc_feature   HIV-1 Ψ: packaging signal of human immunodeficiency virus type 1
   6604..6967    +  CDS            HIV-1 gag (fragment): gag protein from human immunodeficiency virus 1; gag
   7113..7346    +  misc_feature   RRE: The Rev response element (RRE) of HIV-1 allows for Rev-dependent mRNA export from the nucleus to the cytoplasm.
   7723..7749    +  CDS            Rev (fragment): human immunodeficiency virus 1 (HIV-1) Rev protein; rev; enhances nuclear export of unspliced and incompletely spliced viral mRNAs
   7753..7993    +  promoter       U6 promoter: RNA polymerase III promoter for human U6 snRNA
   8023..8098    +  misc_RNA       gRNA scaffold: guide RNA scaffold for the Streptococcus pyogenes CRISPR/Cas9 system
   8154..8271    +  misc_feature   cPPT/CTS: central polypurine tract and central termination sequence of HIV-1
