[The description below was written by a language model from this plasmid's Addgene catalogue record and pLannotate feature annotations shown in this document.]
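Description:
PANK4 gRNA (BRDN0001149501) is a third-generation lentiviral CRISPR guide plasmid built on the lentiGuide-Puro backbone and designed to target human PANK4 (reference transcript NM_018216.2). It is propagated in E. coli as a high-copy plasmid through a ColE1/pUC-type origin with ampicillin selection via β-lactamase. The backbone also carries an f1 origin, an SV40 origin and poly(A) signal, and remnants of lac/T7/T3 cloning-vector sequence.

The lentiviral transfer cassette begins with an RSV promoter fused to a truncated HIV-1 5' LTR. This arrangement drives Tat-independent production of the viral genomic RNA in packaging cells. It is followed by the Ψ packaging signal with a partial gag region, the Rev response element for nuclear export of the unspliced genome, and a cPPT/CTS element that aids nuclear import. The cassette ends in a ΔU3 self-inactivating 3' LTR, so the integrated provirus lacks LTR promoter activity.

Two expression units sit within these boundaries. A human U6 RNA polymerase III promoter transcribes the PANK4-specific spacer joined to the Streptococcus pyogenes Cas9 guide RNA scaffold. An EF-1α core promoter with its intron A drives puromycin N-acetyltransferase for selection of transduced mammalian cells, with a WPRE downstream to enhance transcript expression.

The plasmid does not encode Cas9. It is intended for use alongside a separate Cas9 lentivector or in cells that already express Cas9, where it directs cleavage and knockout of PANK4. It is an individual clone associated with a human kinome gRNA library made using optimized sgRNA design rules.
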