Addgene plasmid #76971: PANK4 gRNA (BRDN0001149501)
Purpose: 3rd generation lentiviral gRNA plasmid targeting human PANK4
Depositing lab: John Doench & David Root. Depositing organization: Broad Institute. Publication: Optimized sgRNA design to maximize activity and minimize off-target effects of CRISPR-Cas9. Doench JG, Fusi N, Sullender M, Hegde M, Vaimberg EW, Donovan KF, Smith I, Tothova Z, Wilen C, Orchard R, Virgin HW, Listgarten J, Root DE. Nat Biotechnol. 2016 Jan 18. doi: 10.1038/nbt.3437. PubMed 26780180.
Backbone
  Vector backbone: lentiGuide-Puro
  Backbone manufacturer: Zhang Lab (Addgene plasmid # 52963)
  Vector type: Mammalian Expression, Lentiviral, CRISPR
  Selectable markers: Puromycin
Growth in bacteria
  Bacterial resistance: Ampicillin, 100 μg/mL
  Growth temperature: 37°C
  Growth strain: DH5alpha
  Copy number: High Copy
Gene/Insert
  Gene/Insert name: PANK4 (alt names: PANK4; NM_018216.2)
  gRNA/shRNA sequence: GTCCACCGTGTCGGGCACGT
  Species: H. sapiens (human)
  Entrez Gene: PANK4
  Promoter: hU6
  Cloning method: Unknown
  Sequencing primers: 5′ U6-F; 3′ pS2-R
Terms and licenses: Academic/Nonprofit Terms; Industry Terms: Not Available to Industry
Depositor comments: The gRNA was designed to target the following Genbank reference sequence(s): NM_018216.2. Note that this plasmid does NOT contain Cas9. It should be used in conjunction with lentiCas9-Blast (Addgene #52962) or otherwise with cell lines already expressing Cas9. Browse the full kinome gRNA library at http://www.addgene.org/pooled-library/broadgpp-human-kinome/ or visit http://www.broadinstitute.org/rnai/public/ for detailed protocols and information.
How to cite: PANK4 gRNA (BRDN0001149501) was a gift from John Doench & David Root (Addgene plasmid # 76971 ; http://n2t.net/addgene:76971 ; RRID:Addgene_76971)
