>Addgene plasmid #76971 | PANK4 gRNA (BRDN0001149501) | depositor partial sequence | sequence record 144431 | Target Sequence
GTCCACCGTGTCGGGCACGT
