>Addgene plasmid #76971 | PANK4 gRNA (BRDN0001149501) | addgene partial sequence | sequence record 186863 | hU6-F
GTAGAAAGTAATAATTTCTTGGGTAGTTTGCAGTTTTAAAATTATGTTTTAAAATGGACTATCATATGCT
TACCGTAACTTGAAAGTATTTCGATTTCTTGGCTTTATATATCTTGTGGAAAGGACGAAACACCGGTCCA
CCGTGTCGGGCACGTGTTTTAGAGCTAGAAATAGCAAGTTAAAATAAGGCTAGTCCGTTATCAACTTGAA
AAAGTGGCACCGAGTCGGTGCTTTTTTAAGCTTGGCGTAACTAGATCTTGAGACAAATGGCAGTATTCAT
CCACAATTTTAAAAGAAAAGGGGGGATTGGGGGGTACAGTGCAGGGGAAAGAATAGTAGACATAATAGCA
ACAGACATACAAACTAAAGAATTACAAAAACAAATTACAAAAATTCAAAATTTTCGGGTTTATTACAGGG
ACAGCAGAGATCCACTTTGGCGCCGGCTCGAGGGGGCCCGGGTGCAAAGATGGATAAAGTTTTAAACAGA
GAGGAATCTTTGCAGCTAATGGACCTTCTAGGTCTTGAAAGGAGTGGGAATTGGCTCCGGTGCCCGTCAG
TGGGCAGAGC
